Addgene plasmid #225507: pcDNA -CLCN5-3xFlag
Purpose: CLCN5 expression vector
Depositing lab: Wade Harper. Depositing organization: Harvard Medical School. Publication: EndoMAP.v1 charts the structural landscape of human early endosome complexes. Gonzalez-Lozano MA, Schmid EW, Miguel Whelan E, Jiang Y, Paulo JA, Walter JC, Harper JW. Nature. 2025 Jul;643(8070):252-261. doi: 10.1038/s41586-025-09059-y. Epub 2025 May 28. PubMed 40437099.
Backbone
  Vector backbone: pcDNA3.1
  Vector type: Mammalian Expression
  Selectable markers: Hygromycin
Growth in bacteria
  Bacterial resistance: Ampicillin, 100 μg/mL
  Growth temperature: 37°C
  Growth strain: DH5alpha
  Copy number: High Copy
Gene/Insert
  Gene/Insert name: CLCN5
  Species: H. sapiens (human)
  Entrez Gene: CLCN5 (a.k.a. CLC5, CLCK2, ClC-5, DENT1, DENTS, NPHL1, NPHL2, XLRH, XRN, hCIC-K2)
  Tag / fusion protein: 3xFlag (C terminal on insert)
  Cloning method: Gateway Cloning
Terms and licenses: Academic/Nonprofit Terms; Industry Terms: Not Available to Industry
Depositor comments: Please visit https://doi.org/10.1101/2025.02.07.636106 for bioRxiv preprint.
How to cite: pcDNA -CLCN5-3xFlag was a gift from Wade Harper (Addgene plasmid # 225507 ; http://n2t.net/addgene:225507 ; RRID:Addgene_225507)
