[The description below was written by a language model from this plasmid's Addgene catalogue record and pLannotate feature annotations shown in this document.]
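Description:
pcDNA -CLCN5-3xFlag is a mammalian expression plasmid of about 7.9 kb built on a pcDNA3.1-type backbone and carrying human CLCN5. This gene encodes ClC-5, a proton-coupled chloride antiporter that contributes to acidification of the endosome lumen. In E. coli the plasmid replicates from a high-copy ColE1/pUC origin and is selected with ampicillin through the bla gene and its own promoter. An f1 origin is also present. For selecting transfected mammalian cells, the backbone carries a hygromycin resistance gene driven by the SV40 enhancer/early promoter and terminated by an SV40 polyadenylation signal. The annotation also picks up short fragments of ble, lacI, an HIV-1 LTR and lac regulatory sequences. These look like backbone remnants or chance matches rather than functional parts.

The expression cassette lies on the reverse strand of the sequenced record. The CMV immediate-early enhancer and promoter drive transcription, and a T7 promoter sits just downstream of them, upstream of the insert. The CLCN5 coding sequence is flanked by attB1 and attB2 site fragments, which fits the recorded Gateway cloning method. Immediately after attB2 comes a 3xFLAG epitope, giving a C-terminally tagged protein, and the bovine growth hormone polyadenylation signal ends the transcript. The feature table labels the CLCN5 match as a fragment, so the record does not establish that the insert matches the full-length reference protein.

The stated purpose is simply CLCN5 expression. The FLAG tag allows antibody-based detection or affinity capture of the protein, which fits the associated work mapping protein complexes of human early endosomes.
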