Features (pLannotate 1.2.2; 23 found; start..end, strand, type, name):
      1..589     +  rep_origin     ori: high-copy-number ColE1/pMB1/pBR322/pUC origin of replication
    772..864     +  CDS            lacI (fragment): lac repressor; lacI; The lac repressor binds to the lac operator to inhibit transcription in E. coli. This inhibition can be relieved by adding lactose or isopropyl-β-D-thiogalactopyranoside (IPTG).
    877..898     +  protein_bind   CAP binding site: CAP binding activates transcription in the presence of cAMP. E. coli catabolite activator protein
    913..943     +  promoter       lac promoter: promoter for the E. coli lac operon
    951..967     +  protein_bind   lac operator: The lac repressor binds to the lac operator to inhibit transcription in E. coli. This inhibition can be relieved by adding lactose or isopropyl-β-D-thiogalactopyranoside (IPTG). lac repressor encoded by lacI
   1040..1161    -  polyA_signal   SV40 poly(A) signal: SV40 polyadenylation signal
   1156..1281    -  CDS            ble (fragment): BLE_KLEPN - Experimental evidence at protein level: Swiss-Prot protein existence level 1. Binding protein with a strong affinity to the bleomycin family of antibiotics. Binds to CL990; an antimitotic-antibiotic compound. From Klebsiella pneumoniae.
   1291..2316    -  CDS            HygR: aminoglycoside phosphotransferase from E. coli; aph(4)-Ia; confers resistance to hygromycin
   2365..2694    -  promoter       SV40 promoter: SV40 enhancer and early promoter
   2708..3136    -  rep_origin     f1 ori (sequence partly withheld): f1 bacteriophage origin of replication; arrow indicates direction of (+) strand synthesis
   3157..3178    -  promoter       SV40 promoter (fragment): SV40 enhancer and early promoter
   3285..3396    -  polyA_signal   bGH poly(A) signal: bovine growth hormone polyadenylation signal
   3446..3508    -  CDS            3xFLAG: three tandem FLAG® epitope tags, followed by an enterokinase cleavage site
   3514..3531    +  protein_bind   attB2 (fragment): mutant version of attB; core recombination site for the Gateway® BP reaction BP Clonase™
   3539..5776    -  CDS            CLCN5 (fragment): CLCN5_HUMAN - Also known as CLCK2. Experimental evidence at protein level: Swiss-Prot protein existence level 1. Proton-coupled chloride transporter. Functions as antiport system and exchanges chloride ions against protons. Important for normal acidification of the endosome lumen. May play an important role in renal tubular function. From Homo sapiens (Human).
   5785..5802    -  protein_bind   attB1 (fragment): mutant version of attB; core recombination site for the Gateway® BP reaction BP Clonase™
   5891..5909    -  promoter       T7 promoter: promoter for bacteriophage T7 RNA polymerase
   5925..5958    -  LTR            5' LTR (truncated) (fragment): truncated 5' long terminal repeat (LTR) from HIV-1
   5954..6157    -  promoter       CMV promoter: human cytomegalovirus (CMV) immediate early promoter
   6158..6537    -  enhancer       CMV enhancer: human cytomegalovirus immediate early enhancer
   6692..6744    +  misc_feature   bom (fragment): basis of mobility region from pBR322
   6803..6907    +  promoter       AmpR promoter: bla
   6908..7768    +  CDS            AmpR: β-lactamase; bla; confers resistance to ampicillin, carbenicillin, and related antibiotics
>Addgene plasmid #225507 | pcDNA -CLCN5-3xFlag | addgene full sequence | sequence record 443320 | Addgene NGS Result
TTGAGATCCTTTTTTTCTGCGCGTAATCTGCTGCTTGCAAACAAAAAAACCACCGCTACCAGCGGTGGTT
TGTTTGCCGGATCAAGAGCTACCAACTCTTTTTCCGAAGGTAACTGGCTTCAGCAGAGCGCAGATACCAA
ATACTGTTCTTCTAGTGTAGCCGTAGTTAGGCCACCACTTCAAGAACTCTGTAGCACCGCCTACATACCT
CGCTCTGCTAATCCTGTTACCAGTGGCTGCTGCCAGTGGCGATAAGTCGTGTCTTACCGGGTTGGACTCA
AGACGATAGTTACCGGATAAGGCGCAGCGGTCGGGCTGAACGGGGGGTTCGTGCACACAGCCCAGCTTGG
AGCGAACGACCTACACCGAACTGAGATACCTACAGCGTGAGCTATGAGAAAGCGCCACGCTTCCCGAAGG
GAGAAAGGCGGACAGGTATCCGGTAAGCGGCAGGGTCGGAACAGGAGAGCGCACGAGGGAGCTTCCAGGG
GGAAACGCCTGGTATCTTTATAGTCCTGTCGGGTTTCGCCACCTCTGACTTGAGCGTCGATTTTTGTGAT
GCTCGTCAGGGGGGCGGAGCCTATGGAAAAACGCCAGCAACGCGGCCTTTTTACGGTTCCTGGCCTTTTG
CTGGCCTTTTGCTCACATGTTCTTTCCTGCGTTATCCCCTGATTCTGTGGATAACCGTATTACCGCCTTT
GAGTGAGCTGATACCGCTCGCCGCAGCCGAACGACCGAGCGCAGCGAGTCAGTGAGCGAGGAAGCGGAAG
AGCGCCCAATACGCAAACCGCCTCTCCCCGCGCGTTGGCCGATTCATTAATGCAGCTGGCACGACAGGTT
TCCCGACTGGAAAGCGGGCAGTGAGCGCAACGCAATTAATGTGAGTTAGCTCACTCATTAGGCACCCCAG
GCTTTACACTTTATGCTTCCGGCTCGTATGTTGTGTGGAATTGTGAGCGGATAACAATTTCACACAGGAA
ACAGCTATGACCATGATTACGCCAAGCTCTAGCTAGAGGTCGACGGTATACAGACATGATAAGATACATT
GATGAGTTTGGACAAACCACAACTAGAATGCAGTGAAAAAAATGCTTTATTTGTGAAATTTGTGATGCTA
TTGCTTTATTTGTAACCATTATAAGCTGCAATAAACAAGTTGGGGTGGGCGAAGAACTCCAGCATGAGAT
CCCCGCGCTGGAGGATCATCCAGCCGGCGTCCCGGAAAACGATTCCGAAGCCCAACCTTTCATAGAAGGC
GGCGGTGGAATCGAAATCTCGTAGCACGTGCTATTCCTTTGCCCTCGGACGAGTGCTGGGGCGTCGGTTT
CCACTATCGGCGAGTACTTCTACACAGCCATCGGTCCAGACGGCCGCGCTTCTGCGGGCGATTTGTGTAC
GCCCGACAGTCCCGGCTCCGGATCGGACGATTGCGTCGCATCGACCCTGCGCCCAAGCTGCATCATCGAA
ATTGCCGTCAACCAAGCTCTGATAGAGTTGGTCAAGACCAATGCGGAGCATATACGCCCGGAGCCGCGGC
GATCCTGCAAGCTCCGGATGCCTCCGCTCGAAGTAGCGCGTCTGCTGCTCCATACAAGCCAACCACGGCC
TCCAGAAGAAGATGTTGGCGACCTCGTATTGGGAATCCCCGAACATCGCCTCGCTCCAGTCAATGACCGC
TGTTATGCGGCCATTGTCCGTCAGGACATTGTTGGAGCCGAAATCCGCGTGCACGAGGTGCCGGACTTCG
GGGCAGTCCTCGGCCCAAAGCATCAGCTCATCGAGAGCCTGCGCGACGGACGCACTGACGGTGTCGTCCA
TCACAGTTTGCCAGTGATACACATGGGGATCAGCAATCGCGCATATGAAATCACGCCATGTAGTGTATTG
ACCGATTCCTTGCGGTCCGAATGGGCCGAACCCGCTCGTCTGGCTAAGATCGGCCGCAGCGATCGCATCC
ATGGCCTCCGCGACCGGCTGCAGAACAGCGGGCAGTTCGGTTTCAGGCAGGTCTTGCAACGTGACACCCT
GTGCACGGCGGGAGATGCAATAGGTCAGGCTCTCGCTGAATTCCCCAATGTCAAGCACTTCCGGAATCGG
GAGCGCGGCCGATGCAAAGTGCCGATAAACATAACGATCTTTGTAGAAACCATCGGCGCAGCTATTTACC
CGCAGGACATATCCACGCCCTCCTACATCGAAGCTGAAAGCACGAGATTCTTCGCCCTCCGAGAGCTGCA
TCAGGTCGGAGACGCTGTCGAACTTTTCGATCAGAAACTTCTCGACAGACGTCGCGGTGAGTTCAGGCTT
TTTCATCACGTGCTGATCAGATCCGAAAATGGATATACAAGCTCCCGGGAGCTTTTTGCAAAAGCCTAGG
CCTCCAAAAAAGCCTCCTCACTACTTCTGGAATAGCTCAGAGGCAGAGGCGGCCTCGGCCTCTGCATAAA
TAAAAAAAATTAGTCAGCCATGGGGCGGAGAATGGGCGGAACTGGGCGGAGTTAGGGGCGGGATGGGCGG
AGTTAGGGGCGGGACTATGGTTGCTGACTAATTGAGATGCATGCTTTGCATACTTCTGCCTGCTGGGGAG
CCTGGGGACTTTCCACACCTGGTTGCTGACTAATTGAGATGCATGCTTTGCATACTTCTGCCTGCTGGGG
AGCCTGGGGACTTTCCACACCCTAACTGACACACATTCCACAGAATTAATTCGCGTTAAATTTTTGTTAA
ATCAGCTCATTTTTTAACCAATAGGCCGAAATCGGCAAAATCCCTTATAAATCAAAAGAATAGACCGAGA
TAGGGT
[37 nt withheld, positions 2807-2843]
AAAGAACGTGGACTCCAACGTCAAAGG
[49 nt withheld, positions 2871-2919]
T
[91 nt withheld, positions 2921-3011]
G
[124 nt withheld, positions 3013-3136]
GGGGATACCCCCTAGAGCCCCAGCTGGTTCTTTCCGCCTCAGAAGCCATAGAGCCCACCGCATCCCCAGC
ATGCCTGCTATTGTCTTCCCCTTGCTGTCCTGCCCCACCCCACCCCCCAGAATAGAATGACACCTACTCA
GACAATGCGATGCAATTTCCTCATTTTATTAGGAAAGGACAGTGGGAGTGGCACCTTCCAGGGTCAAGGA
AGGCACGGGGGAGGGGCAAACAACAGATGGCTGGCAACTAGAAGGCACAGTCGAGGCTGATCAGCGGGTT
TAAACGGGCCCTCTAGACTCGAGTTATCACTTGTCATCGTCATCCTTGTAGTCGATGTCATGATCTTTAT
AATCACCGTCATGGTCTTTGTAATCAACCACTTTGTACAAGAAAGTTGGCAAGTTGAAGAGAATGGAATC
AGGATCTTGGTTCGCCATCTGTGCTATATGCTTTAACACATCCTTTTTGGTAATGATTCCAAGCAATCGC
CCGTTGTGTGTAACCAGGCACTGCCGCAGTCCCAGCTTTCGGAAAATATCCACTACGATCTCCATGGGTG
TAAGGTCAGTCACAGTGAAGGGGCTGAGATCGAGGATGTTCCGAAGCTTTAGAGTGGGTGGAGTGTATGG
TGGCAATGGAGGAGAATGCTCCGTGAAATAAATGATGGAAGTGCTAACAACCCCATCCTGTTTCTTTCGA
GCATTTTCAATTGAAATAATGAGATCTCTTCGGAGGACAAAGCCCACAAGTCTTTGGGACTCCCGGGATA
CCACCACTGGGAAGCCACTGTAAGTGGTTTCACTGATTATGGTCTCTACATCTTCCACAGTCATACTGTC
CTGAGTAAGGACAGTCAACAAAGGATCATTTCTCCGGGGTTTCATCACATCCATTGCCAGGGTCTTATGA
GCAAACTCTTCTTTGGCTTCAAGAAAGGGGTATCCATTGAGACGGATGTGGGCATCATAGATGCCCTCCC
GCCCAAGAGCATCTGCCACCCACTTGCTTGTCATGGCTGCAGCCATCAGAGGCACGATGTATTCTAAGCC
ACCAGTCAGTTCAAACATTATGACAACAAGAGAAACAGTCATCCGAGTCACCCCACCTAAGCAGGCTGCA
GCCCCAACCATTGCATAAAGGCCGGGGGTGATGCAATCAGCTCCCTGACTACACCAGCTATTGAAGACGG
TCCATTCCTGGTGGTAATAAGCCAGCTGTTCCATTCCTACTCCTAGAAGTCGACCTGCTATAGCACCAAC
AGCCATGCTAGGGATAAAGAGGCCAGAAGGGATCTTCATGCCAAAGGTGAATATAGTAATGACAATTTTC
AGTATGAGTGTTAAAGCCAGCTGCCACATTGCACTGTAGACTCCCACGCCAGCCGGTCTGTCAGGCAGTT
CACCCCCTTTGCTTGTGTTGAAACGGTTCTCATAATCACAGAGCTTGGAGGAGTCCAGAAGGCCACAGTC
ATTAAACAGCTCAGAAATGAGCTCACTTGTGCTCATCCGAGTGTATTCATTGGGGAAAGCCAGGATGGCA
GTGATGGCTGTCACGACGAGTACCTCTATAACAGGATACTTGCCCAACTGGGTGGTCTTTCGCTTCCGAC
ACCAGGCAATGTTTGTGCGGATAAACAGTGCTCCCCACAGACCACCAAATATGCCCAGCAGAATGAATGG
CACGAGCTCAAAGAGATGCCATGGGGTGTGAAACTCCACATAAAATAGTACCAGGCGGCTGTTCCCAAAT
GGATTGATGGAGCGTAGAGTGAATGCTGCCACCAAGGCAGCAAAGAATGAACGCCACAATGTTTTGAGGG
GAAAATAGTAGCTGACCTCTTCAAGGCTGAATAATACTCCACCTATAGGTGCTCCAAAGGCTACAGATAC
ACCAGCTGCTGCTGCAGCCGACAAGACCTCTCTGCGCTTGGCTTCATTCTTCCTGTATTTGTTGAAGCAG
TGGCACAGGATGTTCCCACAGCAGCAAGCCACGTGCACTAGAGGGCCCTCTTTGCCCAGGCTCAAGCCAG
ACGACACTGCCAGCACCAAGGTGATGGTTTTGATAACCAGAGTCCACTTACCCAAATAGCCCCTAATAAT
GAAACCACTCAAGATAGTTTTTATCTCAGGGATTCCAGAGCCACAGGCATAAGGCGCAAACACCTTGACA
AGAGATACGGCAAGGAAGGCAAATAGGAGAGCCCAGAGGACGTACATGAAATAATTGACTATGTAGGCAA
AGGCTCCCTCATCTGTGCTGATGATAAGCTGGGACCAACTATTCCACTCTGGACATTTGTCTCTCTCTTC
AAAGGTGACATGCTCAGAGTTCCAGCAACAATGTTCATGGTTAAACCAGAATCCCCCTGTGCATATACCT
TCTTTTAAGTCTGTCATCCAATGAGCAGAGATGTCTATCAAACCAGCTAACGAACCTGATAAAAGCCCAA
TAAGGAGCATCAACAACCAGCCGGAAAAAGCATCACTCACACTGTGAATTAAGGCCCATGTTGACTCTTT
GCTTTTATTGGTAATCTCTCGGTGCCTATCCCGGTCTCGAGACTTCTCTCTCACCCAATCAATTGTATTG
AAATCATCATAGGTCCCTACACCAGGGATTGGCTCCTCCAAGAAGTCCATGGTGCCAACTTTTTTGTACA
AACTTGTTGATATCTGCAGAATTCCACCACACTGGACTAGTGGATCCGAGCTCGGTACCAAGCTTAAGTT
TAAACGCTAGCCAGCTTGGGTCTCCCTATAGTGAGTCGTATTAATTTCGATAAGCCAGTAAGCAGTGGGT
TCTCTAGTTAGCCAGAGAGCTCTGCTTATATAGACCTCCCACCGTACACGCCTACCGCCCATTTGCGTCA
ATGGGGCGGAGTTGTTACGACATTTTGGAAAGTCCCGTTGATTTTGGTGCCAAAACAAACTCCCATTGAC
GTCAATGGGGTGGAGACTTGGAAATCCCCGTGAGTCAAACCGCTATCCACGCCCATTGATGTACTGCCAA
AACCGCATCACCATGGTAATAGCGATGACTAATACGTAGATGTACTGCCAAGTAGGAAAGTCCCATAAGG
TCATGTACTGGGCATAATGCCAGGCGGGCCATTTACCGTCATTGACGTCAATAGGGGGCGTACTTGGCAT
ATGATACACTTGATGTACTGCCAAGTGGGCAGTTTACCGTAAATACTCCACCCATTGACGTCAATGGAAA
GTCCCTATTGGCGTTACTATGGGAACATACGTCATTATTGACGTCAATGGGCGGGGGTCGTTGGGCGGTC
AGCCAGGCGGGCCATTTACCGTAAGTTATGTAACGCGGAACTCCATATATGGGCTATGAACTAATGACCC
CGTAATTGATTACTATTAATAACTAGTCAATAATCAATGTCAACGCGTATATCTGGCCCGTACATCGCGA
AGCAGCGCAAAACGCCTAACCCTAAGCAGATTCTTCATGCAATTGTCGGTCAAGCCTTGCCTTGTTGTAG
CTTAAATTTTGCTCGCGCACTACTCAGCGACCTCCAACACACAAGCAGGGAGCAGATACTGGCTTAACTA
TGCGGCATCAGAGCAGATTGTACTGAGAGTGCACCATAGGGGATCGGGAGATCTCCCGATCCGTCGACGT
CAGGTGGCACTTTTCGGGGAAATGTGCGCGGAACCCCTATTTGTTTATTTTTCTAAATACATTCAAATAT
GTATCCGCTCATGAGACAATAACCCTGATAAATGCTTCAATAATATTGAAAAAGGAAGAGTATGAGTATT
CAACATTTCCGTGTCGCCCTTATTCCCTTTTTTGCGGCATTTTGCCTTCCTGTTTTTGCTCACCCAGAAA
CGCTGGTGAAAGTAAAAGATGCTGAAGATCAGTTGGGTGCACGAGTGGGTTACATCGAACTGGATCTCAA
CAGCGGTAAGATCCTTGAGAGTTTTCGCCCCGAAGAACGTTTTCCAATGATGAGCACTTTTAAAGTTCTG
CTATGTGGCGCGGTATTATCCCGTATTGACGCCGGGCAAGAGCAACTCGGTCGCCGCATACACTATTCTC
AGAATGACTTGGTTGAGTACTCACCAGTCACAGAAAAGCATCTTACGGATGGCATGACAGTAAGAGAATT
ATGCAGTGCTGCCATAACCATGAGTGATAACACTGCGGCCAACTTACTTCTGACAACGATCGGAGGACCG
AAGGAGCTAACCGCTTTTTTGCACAACATGGGGGATCATGTAACTCGCCTTGATCGTTGGGAACCGGAGC
TGAATGAAGCCATACCAAACGACGAGCGTGACACCACGATGCCTGTAGCAATGGCAACAACGTTGCGCAA
ACTATTAACTGGCGAACTACTTACTCTAGCTTCCCGGCAACAATTAATAGACTGGATGGAGGCGGATAAA
GTTGCAGGACCACTTCTGCGCTCGGCCCTTCCGGCTGGCTGGTTTATTGCTGATAAATCTGGAGCCGGTG
AGCGTGGGTCTCGCGGTATCATTGCAGCACTGGGGCCAGATGGTAAGCCCTCCCGTATCGTAGTTATCTA
CACGACGGGGAGTCAGGCAACTATGGATGAACGAAATAGACAGATCGCTGAGATAGGTGCCTCACTGATT
AAGCATTGGTAACTGTCAGACCAAGTTTACTCATATATACTTTAGATTGATTTAAAACTTCATTTTTAAT
TTAAAAGGATCTAGGTGAAGATCCTTTTTGATAATCTCATGACCAAAATCCCTTAACGTGAGTTTTCGTT
CCACTGAGCGTCAGACCCCGTAGAAAAGATCAAAGGATCTTC
